>Addgene plasmid #72967 | pBP-SJM902 | depositor partial sequence | sequence record 133812 | Partial sequence between BsaI sites - Backbone pBP-SJM901
GGTCTCACTATTTTACAGCTAGCTCAGTCCTAGGGATTATGCTAGCGTACAGAGACC
