>Addgene plasmid #72967 | pBP-SJM902 | addgene partial sequence | sequence record 140577 | RNAde-BB-1F 5'-tgccacctgacgtctaagaa-3'
ATAGGCGTATCACGAGGCAGAATTTCAGATAAAAAAAATCCTTAGCTTTCGCTAAGGATGATTTCTGGAA
TTCGCGGCCGCTTCTAGAACGTCTCAATCTGGTCTCACTATTTTACAGCTAGCTCAGTCCTAGGGATTAT
GCTAGCGTACAGAGACCAGATCTTTTAACTTTAAGAAGGAGATATACATATGCGTAAAGGAGAAGAACTT
TTCACTGGAGTTGTCCCAATTCTTGTTGAATTAGATGGTGATGTTAATGGGCACAAATTTTCTGTCAGTG
GAGAGGGTGAAGGTGATGCAACATACGGAAAACTTACCCTTAAATTTATTTGCACTACTGGAAAACTACC
TGTTCCATGGCCAACACTTGTCACTACTTTCGGTTATGGTGTTCAATGCTTTGCGAGATACCCAGATCAT
ATGAAACAGCATGACTTTTTCAAGAGTGCCATGCCCGAAGGTTATGTACAGGAAAGAACTATATTTTTCA
AAGATGACGGGAACTACAAGACACGTGCTGAAGTCAAGTTTGAAGGTGATACCCTTGTTAATAGAATCGA
GTTAAAAGGTATTGATTTTAAAGAAGATGGAAACATTCTTGGACACAAATTGGAATACAACTATAACTCA
CACAATGTATACATCATGGCAGACAAACAAAAGAATGGAATCAAAGTTAACTTCAAAATTAGACACAACA
TTGAAGATGGAAGCGTTCAACTAGCAGACCATTATCAACAAAATACTCCAATTGGCGATGGCCCTGTCCT
TTTACCAGACAACCATTACCTGTCCACACAATCTGCCCTTTCGAAAGATCCCAACGAAAAGAGAGATCAC
ATGGTCCTTCTTGAGTTTGTA
