[The description below was written by a language model from this plasmid's Addgene catalogue record.]
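Description:
pBP-SJM902 is a Level 0 part plasmid from the EcoFlex kit, a Modular Cloning (MoClo) toolkit for hierarchical Golden Gate assembly of genetic constructs in E. coli. It is built on the iGEM pSB1C3 backbone, listed at about 3 kb without the insert, which is maintained at high copy number in standard E. coli cloning strains and selected with chloramphenicol. The chloramphenicol acetyltransferase (CAT) gene carries a silent C435G nucleotide change that removes an internal BsmBI recognition site. This domestication step stops the backbone from being cut when Type IIS enzymes are used in later assembly reactions.

The payload is the synthetic SJM902 promoter, stored as a basic part flanked by defined fusion overhangs, CTAT on the 5′ side and GTAC on the 3′ side. In a MoClo scheme, these four-base overhangs are exposed by Type IIS digestion and set the position and orientation of the part. The promoter can therefore ligate in a fixed order with compatible downstream Level 0 parts, such as ribosome binding sites, coding sequences and terminators, to form a Level 1 transcription unit. The record does not give the promoter's strength, regulation or derivation, nor the specific restriction sites used to clone it, and no feature table was supplied. The construct is not an expression vector itself. It is a reusable promoter module for building and tuning single- or multi-gene constructs for E. coli synthetic biology.
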