Addgene plasmid #72967: pBP-SJM902
Purpose: Level 0 - SJM902 promoter (5' CTAT/3' GTAC fusion)
Depositing lab: Paul Freemont. Depositing organization: Imperial College London. Publication: EcoFlex: A Multifunctional MoClo Kit for E. coli Synthetic Biology. Moore SJ, Lai HE, Kelwick RJ, Chee SM, Bell DJ, Polizzi KM, Freemont PS. ACS Synth Biol. 2016 May 2. 10.1021/acssynbio.6b00031 PubMed 27096716.
Backbone
  Vector backbone: pSB1C3
  Backbone manufacturer: iGEM
  Backbone size w/o insert (bp): 3036
  Vector type: Synthetic Biology
Growth in bacteria
  Bacterial resistance: Chloramphenicol, 25 μg/mL
  Growth temperature: 37°C
  Growth strain: JM109
  Copy number: High Copy
Gene/Insert
  Gene/Insert name: SJM902 promoter
  Species: Synthetic
  Mutation: CAT gene - C435G (nucleotide) - silent mutagenesis to remove BsmBI site
  Cloning method: Restriction Enzyme; 5′ cloning site Unknown (unknown if destroyed); 3′ cloning site Unknown (unknown if destroyed)
  Sequencing primers: 5′ VF2 (5' tgccacctgacgtctaagaa 3'); 3′ VR (5' attaccgcctttgagtgagc 3')
Terms and licenses: Academic/Nonprofit Terms; Industry Terms: Not Available to Industry
How to cite: pBP-SJM902 was a gift from Paul Freemont (Addgene plasmid # 72967 ; http://n2t.net/addgene:72967 ; RRID:Addgene_72967)
